>Addgene plasmid #197884 | pAAV-CAGGS-Flex/5'USS-GFP | addgene full sequence | sequence record 390066 | Addgene NGS Result
CCTGCAGGCAGCTGCGCGCTCGCTCGCTCACTGAGGCCGCCCGGGCGTCGGGCGACCTTTGGTCGCCCGG
CCTCAGTGAGCGAGCGAGCGCGCAGAGAGGGAGTGGCCAACTCCATCACTAGGGGTTCCTGCGGCCGCAC
GCGTCGACATTGATTATTGACTAGTTATTAATAGTAATCAATTACGGGGTCATTAGTTCATAGCCCATAT
ATGGAGTTCCGCGTTACATAACTTACGGTAAATGGCCCGCCTGGCTGACCGCCCAACGACCCCCGCCCAT
TGACGTCAATAATGACGTATGTTCCCATAGTAACGCCAATAGGGACTTTCCATTGACGTCAATGGGTGGA
GTATTTACGGTAAACTGCCCACTTGGCAGTACATCAAGTGTATCATATGCCAAGTACGCCCCCTATTGAC
GTCAATGACGGTAAATGGCCCGCCTGGCATTATGCCCAGTACATGACCTTATGGGACTTTCCTACTTGGC
AGTACATCTACGTATTAGTCATCGCTATTACCATGGTCGAGGTGAGCCCCACGTTCTGCTTCACTCTCCC
CATCTCCCCCCCCTCCCCACCCCCAATTTTGTATTTATTTATTTTTTAATTATTTTGTGCAGCGATGGGG
GCGGGGGGGGGGGGGGGGCGCGCGCCGGGGGGGGGGGGGGGGGGSGGGGGGSGGGGSGGGGSGRGGSGGR
GRGGKGCGGCGGCAGCCAATCAGAGCGGCGCGCTCCGAAAGTTTCCTTTTATGGCGAGGCGGCGGCGGCG
GCGGCCCTATAAAAAGCGAAGCGCGCGGCGGGCGGGAGTCGCTGCGCGCTGCCTTCGCCCCGTGCCCCGC
TCCGCCGCCGCCTCGCGCCGCCCGCCCCGGCTCTGACTGACCGCGTTACTCCCACAGGTGAGCGGGCGGG
ACGGCCCTTCTCCTCCGGGCTGTAATTAGCGCTTGGTTTAATGACGGCTTGTTTCTTTTCTGTGGCTGCG
TGAAAGCCTTGAGGGGCTCCGGGAGGGCCCTTTGTGCGGGGGGAGCGGCTCGGGGGGTGCGTGCGTGTGT
GTGTGCGTGGGGAGCGCCGCGTGCGGCTCCGCGCTGCCCGGCGGCTGTGAGCGCTGCGGGCGCGGCGCGG
GGCTTTGTGCGCTCCGCAGTGTGCGCGAGGGGAGCGCGGCCGGGGGCGGTGCCCCGCGGTGCGGGGGGGG
CTGCGAGGGGAACAAAGGCTGCGTGCGGGGTGTGTGCGTGGGGGGGTGAGCAGGGGGTGTGGGCGCGTCG
GTCGGGCTGCAACCCCCCCTGCACCCCCCTCCCCGAGTTGCTGAGCACGGCCCGGCTTCGGGTGCGGGGC
TCCGTACGGGGCGTGGCGCGGGGCTCGCCGTGCCGGGCGGGGGGTGGCGGCAGGTGGGGGTGCCGGGCGG
GGCGGGGCCGCCTCGGGCCGGGGRGGGCTCGGGGGRGGGGCGCGGCGGCCCCCGGAGCGCCGGCGGCTGT
CGAGGCGCGGCGAGCCGCAGCCATTGCCTTTTATGGTAATCGTGCGAGAGGGCGCAGGGACTTCCTTTGT
CCCAAATCTGTGCGGAGCCGAAATCTGGGAGGCGCCGCCGCACCCCCTCTAGCGGGCGCGGGGCGAAGCG
GTGCGGCGCCGGCAGGAAGGAAATGGGCGGGGAGGGCCTTCGTGCGTCGCCGCGCCGCCGTCCCCTTCTC
CCTCTCCAGCCTCGGGGCTGTCCGCGGGGGGACGGCTGCCTTCGGGGGGGACGGGGCAGGGCGGGGTTCG
GCTTCTGGCGTGTGACCGGCGGCTCTAGAGCCTCTGCTAACCATGTTCATGCCTTCTTCTTTTTCCTACA
GCTCCTGGGCAACGTGCTGGTTATTGTGCTGTCTCATCATTTTGGCAAAGAATTCATAACTTCGTATAGC
ATACATTATACGAAGTTATCCTAGCGCTACCGGTCGCCACCATGGTGGGTGAGGATAGCGTGCTGATCAC
CGAGAACATGCACATGAAACTGTACATGGAGGGCACCGTGAACGACCACCACTTCAAGTGCACATCCGAG
GGCGAAGGCAAGCCCTACGAGGGCACCCAGACCATGAAGATCAAGGTGGTCGAGGGCGGCCCTCTCCCCT
TCGCCTTCGACATCCTGGCTACCAGCTTCATGTACGGCAGCAAAACCTTTATCAACCACACCCAGGGCAT
CCCCGACTTCTTTAAGCAGTCCTTCCCTGAGGGCTTCACATGGGAGAGGATCACCACATACGAAGACGGG
GGCGTGCTGACCGCTACCCAGGACACCAGCCTCCAGAACGGCTGCCTCATCTACAACGTCAAGATCAACG
GGGTGAACTTCCCATCCAACGGCCCTGTGATGCAGAAGAAAACACTCGGCTGGGAGGCCAGCACCGAGAT
GCTGTACCCCGCTGACAGCGGCCTGAGAGGCCATAGCCAGATGGCCCTGAAGCTCGTGGGCGGGGGCTAC
CTGCACTGCTCCCTCAAGACCACATACAGATCCAAGAAACCCGCTAAGAACCTCAAGATGCCCGGCTTCT
ACTTCGTGGACAGGAGACTGGAAAGAATCAAGGAGGCCGACAAAGAGACCTACGTCGAGCAGCACGAGAT
GGCTGTGGCCAGGTACTGCGACCTGCCTAGCAAACTGGGGCACAGCTGATGCGGCCGCGACGCTAGCGCA
TAACTTCGTATAGGATACTTTATACGAAGTTATGGATCCTTACTTGTACAGCTCGTCCATGCCGAGAGTG
ATCCCGGCGGCGGTCACGAACTCCAGCAGGACCATGTGATCGCGCTTCTCGTTGGGGTCTTTGCTCAGGG
CGGACTGGGTGCTCAGGTAGTGGTTGTCGGGCAGCAGCACGGGGCCGTCGCCGATGGGGGTGTTCTGCTG
GTAGTGGTCGGCGAGCTGCACGCTGCCGTCCTCGATGTTGTGGCGGATCTTGAAGTTCACCTTGATGCCG
TTCTTCTGCTTGTCGGCCATGATATAGACGTTGTGGCTGTTGTAGTTGTACTCCAGCTTGTGCCCCAGGA
TGTTGCCGTCCTCCTTGAAGTCGATGCCCTTCAGCTCGATGCGGTTCACCAGGGTGTCGCCCTCGAACTT
CACCTCGGCGCGGGTCTTGTAGTTGCCGTCGTCCTTGAAGAAGATGGTGCGCTCCTGGACGTAGCCTTCG
GGCATGGCGGACTTGAAGAAGTCGTGCTGCTTCATGTGGTCGGGGTAGCGGCTGAAGCACTGCACGCCGT
AGGTCAGGGTGGTCACGAGGGTGGGCCAGGGCACGGGCAGCTTGCCGGTGGTGCAGATGAACTTCAGGGT
CAGCTTGCCGTAGGTGGCATCGCCCTCGCCCTCGCCGGACACGCTGAACTTGTGGCCGTTTACGTCGCCG
TCCAGCTCGACCAGGATGGGCACCACCCCGGTGAACAGCTCCTCGCCCTTGCTCACCATGGTGGCAAGCT
TGCCTCGAGCAGCGCTGCTCGAGAGATCTATAACTTCGTATAATGTATGCTATACGAAGTTATTTGCCTT
AACCCAGAAATTATCACTGTTATTCTTTAGAATGGTGCAAAGAATAACTTCGTATAAAGTATCCTATACG
AAGTTATGCGGCCGCATCGATTAATCAACCTCTGGATTACAAAATTTGTGAAAGATTGACTGGTATTCTT
AACTATGTTGCTCCTTTTACGCTATGTGGATACGCTGCTTTAATGCCTTTGTATCATGCTATTGCTTCCC
GTATGGCTTTCATTTTCTCCTCCTTGTATAAATCCTGGTTGCTGTCTCTTTATGAGGAGTTGTGGCCCGT
TGTCAGGCAACGTGGCGTGGTGTGCACTGTGTTTGCTGACGCAACCCCCACTGGTTGGGGCATTGCCACC
ACCTGTCAGCTCCTTTCCGGGACTTTCGCTTTCCCCCTCCCTATTGCCACGGCGGAACTCATCGCCGCCT
GCCTTGCCCGCTGCTGGACAGGGGCTCGGCTGTTGGGCACTGACAATTCCGTGGTGTTGTCGGGGAAGCT
GACGTCCTTTCCATGGCTGCTCGCCTGTGTTGCCACCTGGATTCTGCGCGGGACGTCCTTCTGCTACGTC
CCTTCGGCCCTCAATCCAGCGGACCTTCCTTCCCGCGGCCTGCTGCCGGCTCTGCGGCCTCTTCCGCGTC
TTCGCCTTCGCCCTCAGACGAGTCGGATCTCCCTTTGGGCCGCCTCCCCGCATCTGATCTACGGGTGGCA
TCCCTGTGACCCCTCCCCAGTGCCTCTCCTGGCCCTGGAAGTTGCCACTCCAGTGCCCACCAGCCTTGTC
CTAATAAAATTAAGTTGCATCATTTTGTCTGACTAGGTGTCCTTCTATAATATTATGGGGTGGAGGGGGG
TGGTATGGAGCAAGGGGCAAGTTGGGAAGACAACCTGTAGGGCCTGCGGGGTCTATTGGGAACCAAGCTG
GAGTGCAGTGGCACAATCTTGGCTCACTGCAATCTCCGCCTCCTGGGTTCAAGCGATTCTCCTGCCTCAG
CCTCCCGAGTTGTTGGGATTCCAGGCATGCATGACCAGGCTCAGCTAATTTTTGTTTTTTTGGTAGAGAC
GGGGTTTCACCATATTGGCCAGGCTGGTCTCCAACTCCTAATCTCAGGTGATCTACCCACCTTGGCCTCC
CAAATTGCTGGGATTACAGGCGTGAACCACTGCTCCCTTCCCTGTCCTTCTGATTTTGTAGGTAACCACG
TGCGGACCGAGCGGCCGCAGGAACCCCTAGTGATGGAGTTGGCCACTCCCTCTCTGCGCGCTCGCTCGCT
CACTGAGGCCGGGCGACCAAAGGTCGCCCGACGCCCGGGCTTTGCCCGGGCGGCCTCAGTGAGCGAGCGA
GCGCGCAGCTGCCTGCAGGGGCGCCTGATGCGGTATTTTCTCCTTACGCATCTGTGCGGTATTTCACACC
GCATA
[95 nt withheld, positions 4906-5000]
T
[46 nt withheld, positions 5002-5047]
C
[141 nt withheld, positions 5049-5189]
CCTTTGACGTTGGAGTCCACGTTCTTT
[37 nt withheld, positions 5217-5253]
ACTCTATCTCGGGCTATTCTTTTGATTTATAAGGGATTTTGCCGATTTCGGTCTATTGGTTAAAAAATGA
GCTGATTTAACAAAAATTTAACGCGAATTTTAACAAAATATTAACGTTTACAATTTTATGGTGCACTCTC
AGTACAATCTGCTCTGATGCCGCATAGTTAAGCCAGCCCCGACACCCGCCAACACCCGCTGACGCGCCCT
GACGGGCTTGTCTGCTCCCGGCATCCGCTTACAGACAAGCTGTGACCGTCTCCGGGAGCTGCATGTGTCA
GAGGTTTTCACCGTCATCACCGAAACGCGCGAGACGAAAGGGCCTCGTGATACGCCTATTTTTATAGGTT
AATGTCATGATAATAATGGTTTCTTAGACGTCAGGTGGCACTTTTCGGGGAAATGTGCGCGGAACCCCTA
TTTGTTTATTTTTCTAAATACATTCAAATATGTATCCGCTCATGAGACAATAACCCTGATAAATGCTTCA
ATAATATTGAAAAAGGAAGAGTATGAGTATTCAACATTTCCGTGTCGCCCTTATTCCCTTTTTTGCGGCA
TTTTGCCTTCCTGTTTTTGCTCACCCAGAAACGCTGGTGAAAGTAAAAGATGCTGAAGATCAGTTGGGTG
CACGAGTGGGTTACATCGAACTGGATCTCAACAGCGGTAAGATCCTTGAGAGTTTTCGCCCCGAAGAACG
TTTTCCAATGATGAGCACTTTTAAAGTTCTGCTATGTGGCGCGGTATTATCCCGTATTGACGCCGGGCAA
GAGCAACTCGGTCGCCGCATACACTATTCTCAGAATGACTTGGTTGAGTACTCACCAGTCACAGAAAAGC
ATCTTACGGATGGCATGACAGTAAGAGAATTATGCAGTGCTGCCATAACCATGAGTGATAACACTGCGGC
CAACTTACTTCTGACAACGATCGGAGGACCGAAGGAGCTAACCGCTTTTTTGCACAACATGGGGGATCAT
GTAACTCGCCTTGATCGTTGGGAACCGGAGCTGAATGAAGCCATACCAAACGACGAGCGTGACACCACGA
TGCCTGTAGCAATGGCAACAACGTTGCGCAAACTATTAACTGGCGAACTACTTACTCTAGCTTCCCGGCA
ACAATTAATAGACTGGATGGAGGCGGATAAAGTTGCAGGACCACTTCTGCGCTCGGCCCTTCCGGCTGGC
TGGTTTATTGCTGATAAATCTGGAGCCGGTGAGCGTGGGTCTCGCGGTATCATTGCAGCACTGGGGCCAG
ATGGTAAGCCCTCCCGTATCGTAGTTATCTACACGACGGGGAGTCAGGCAACTATGGATGAACGAAATAG
ACAGATCGCTGAGATAGGTGCCTCACTGATTAAGCATTGGTAACTGTCAGACCAAGTTTACTCATATATA
CTTTAGATTGATTTAAAACTTCATTTTTAATTTAAAAGGATCTAGGTGAAGATCCTTTTTGATAATCTCA
TGACCAAAATCCCTTAACGTGAGTTTTCGTTCCACTGAGCGTCAGACCCCGTAGAAAAGATCAAAGGATC
TTCTTGAGATCCTTTTTTTCTGCGCGTAATCTGCTGCTTGCAAACAAAAAAACCACCGCTACCAGCGGTG
GTTTGTTTGCCGGATCAAGAGCTACCAACTCTTTTTCCGAAGGTAACTGGCTTCAGCAGAGCGCAGATAC
CAAATACTGTTCTTCTAGTGTAGCCGTAGTTAGGCCACCACTTCAAGAACTCTGTAGCACCGCCTACATA
CCTCGCTCTGCTAATCCTGTTACCAGTGGCTGCTGCCAGTGGCGATAAGTCGTGTCTTACCGGGTTGGAC
TCAAGACGATAGTTACCGGATAAGGCGCAGCGGTCGGGCTGAACGGGGGGTTCGTGCACACAGCCCAGCT
TGGAGCGAACGACCTACACCGAACTGAGATACCTACAGCGTGAGCTATGAGAAAGCGCCACGCTTCCCGA
AGGGAGAAAGGCGGACAGGTATCCGGTAAGCGGCAGGGTCGGAACAGGAGAGCGCACGAGGGAGCTTCCA
GGGGGAAACGCCTGGTATCTTTATAGTCCTGTCGGGTTTCGCCACCTCTGACTTGAGCGTCGATTTTTGT
GATGCTCGTCAGGGGGGCGGAGCCTATGGAAAAACGCCAGCAACGCGGCCTTTTTACGGTTCCTGGCCTT
TTGCTGGCCTTTTGCTCACATGT
Features (pLannotate 1.2.2; 21 found; start..end, strand, type, name):
     12..39      +  repeat_region  AAV2 ITR (fragment): inverted terminal repeat of adeno-associated virus serotype 2 inverted
     68..95      +  repeat_region  AAV2 ITR (fragment): inverted terminal repeat of adeno-associated virus serotype 2 inverted
    146..525     +  enhancer       CMV enhancer: human cytomegalovirus immediate early enhancer
    805..1821    +  intron         chimeric intron: chimera between introns from chicken β-actin and rabbit β-globin
   1876..1909    +  protein_bind   loxP: Cre-mediated recombination occurs in the 8-bp core sequence (GCATACAT). Cre recombinase
   1932..2639    +  CDS            TurboFP635: far-red-shifted derivative of red fluorescent protein from Entacmaea quadricolor, also known as Katushka (Shcherbo et al., 2007) mammalian codon-optimized
   2660..2693    +  protein_bind   lox2272: Cre-mediated recombination occurs in the 8-bp core sequence (GGATACTT). lox2272 sites are compatible with each other, but incompatible with loxP or loxN sites (Lee and Saito, 1988). Cre recombinase
   2700..3419    -  CDS            EGFP: the original enhanced GFP (Yang et al., 1996) mammalian codon-optimized
   3460..3493    -  protein_bind   loxP: Cre-mediated recombination occurs in the 8-bp core sequence (GCATACAT). Cre recombinase
   3494..3543    -  intron         β-globin intron (fragment): internally truncated intron from human β-globin
   3544..3577    -  protein_bind   lox2272: Cre-mediated recombination occurs in the 8-bp core sequence (GGATACTT). lox2272 sites are compatible with each other, but incompatible with loxP or loxN sites (Lee and Saito, 1988). Cre recombinase
   3593..4181    +  misc_feature   WPRE: woodchuck hepatitis virus posttranscriptional regulatory element
   4193..4669    +  polyA_signal   hGH poly(A) signal: human growth hormone polyadenylation signal
   4709..4849    +  repeat_region  AAV2 ITR: inverted terminal repeat of adeno-associated virus serotype 2 inverted
   4854..4905    -  misc_feature   bom (fragment): basis of mobility region from pBR322
   4924..5379    +  rep_origin     f1 ori (sequence partly withheld): f1 bacteriophage origin of replication; arrow indicates direction of (+) strand synthesis
   5380..5429    -  misc_feature   bom (fragment): basis of mobility region from pBR322
   5531..5566    -  CDS            rop (fragment): Rop protein, which maintains plasmids at low copy number; rop
   5661..5765    +  promoter       AmpR promoter: bla
   5766..6626    +  CDS            AmpR: β-lactamase; bla; confers resistance to ampicillin, carbenicillin, and related antibiotics
   6797..7385    +  rep_origin     ori: high-copy-number ColE1/pMB1/pBR322/pUC origin of replication
