[The description below was written by a language model from this plasmid's Addgene catalogue record and pLannotate feature annotations shown in this document.]
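Description:
pAAV-CAGGS-Flex/5'USS-GFP is a 7,446 bp AAV transfer plasmid built on the pAAV-MCS backbone and used to package recombinant adeno-associated virus that expresses GFP only in cells containing Cre recombinase. It is propagated in E. coli as a high-copy plasmid through a ColE1/pUC-type origin with ampicillin selection (AmpR under its own promoter), and it also carries an f1 phage origin. The expression cassette lies between AAV2 inverted terminal repeats, which direct replication and packaging of the vector genome. The feature table annotates the right ITR in full, while the left one is detected only as short fragments.

Transcription is driven by the CAG promoter, annotated here as the CMV enhancer followed by the chicken β-actin/rabbit β-globin chimeric intron. Downstream is a flip-excision (FLEX) switch. A loxP site and a lox2272 site lie upstream, and a 720 bp EGFP coding sequence sits in the antisense orientation. A second loxP/lox2272 pair follows in the opposite orientation, separated by a short β-globin intron fragment. Cre recombination between the paired, mutually incompatible lox sites inverts EGFP into the sense orientation and then excises one site of each pair, locking the cassette in the expressing state. A WPRE and the hGH polyadenylation signal follow, enhancing transcript stability and processing.

The distinctive element is the roughly 700 bp stretch between the two upstream lox sites, which matches TurboFP635 sequence. This presumably corresponds to the 5' unilateral spacer sequence (USS) in the name, though the record does not say whether it is expressed. According to the stated purpose, this design reduces leaky GFP expression in the absence of Cre.
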