Addgene plasmid #197884: pAAV-CAGGS-Flex/5'USS-GFP
Purpose: Can be used to generate AAV virus that will express GFP in the presence of Cre and the leakage expression is reduced without Cre
Depositing lab: Kazuto Kobayashi. Depositing organization: Fukushima Medical University. Publication: Highly selective transgene expression through the flip-excision switch system by using a unilateral spacer sequence. Matsushita N, Kato S, Nishizawa K, Sugawara M, Takeuchi K, Miyasaka Y, Mashimo T, Kobayashi K. Cell Rep Methods. 2023 Jan 18;3(2):100393. doi: 10.1016/j.crmeth.2022.100393. eCollection 2023 Feb 27. PubMed 36936079.
Backbone
  Vector backbone: pAAV-MCS
  Total vector size (bp): 7446
  Vector type: AAV
Growth in bacteria
  Bacterial resistance: Ampicillin, 100 μg/mL
  Growth temperature: 37°C
  Growth strain: NEB Stable
  Growth instructions: Stbl3 and DH5alpha are also suitable growth strains.
  Copy number: High Copy
Gene/Insert
  Gene/Insert name: GFP
  Species: Aequorea victoria
  Insert size (bp): 720
  Mutation: N/A
  Promoter: CAG
  Cloning method: Gibson Cloning
  Sequencing primers: 5′ tgctaaccatgttcatgc; 3′ cagcgtatccacatagcg
Terms and licenses: Academic/Nonprofit Terms; Industry Terms: Not Available to Industry
How to cite: pAAV-CAGGS-Flex/5'USS-GFP was a gift from Kazuto Kobayashi (Addgene plasmid # 197884 ; http://n2t.net/addgene:197884 ; RRID:Addgene_197884)
